Addgene plasmid #106380: TtGNN-GFP-empty
Purpose: dox inducible expression of GFP with neo resistance
Depositing lab: Christopher Vakoc. Depositing organization: Cold Spring Harbor Laboratory. Publication: A TFIID-SAGA Perturbation that Targets MYB and Suppresses Acute Myeloid Leukemia. Xu Y, Milazzo JP, Somerville TDD, Tarumoto Y, Huang YH, Ostrander EL, Wilkinson JE, Challen GA, Vakoc CR. Cancer Cell. 2018 Jan 8;33(1):13-28.e8. doi: 10.1016/j.ccell.2017.12.002. PubMed 29316427.
Backbone
  Vector backbone: TtGNN (TREtight-cDNA-PGK-Neo)
  Vector type: Mammalian Expression, Retroviral
  Selectable markers: Neomycin (select with G418)
Growth in bacteria
  Bacterial resistance: Ampicillin, 100 μg/mL
  Growth temperature: 37°C
  Growth strain: NEB Stable
  Copy number: Unknown
Gene/Insert
  Gene/Insert name: GFP
  Promoter: TRE-tight
  Cloning method: Ligation Independent Cloning
  Sequencing primers: 5′ CCC TTG AAC CTC CTC GTT CGA CC; 3′ GAG ACG TGC TAC TTC CAT TTG TC
Terms and licenses: Academic/Nonprofit Terms; Industry Terms: Not Available to Industry
How to cite: TtGNN-GFP-empty was a gift from Christopher Vakoc (Addgene plasmid # 106380 ; http://n2t.net/addgene:106380 ; RRID:Addgene_106380)
