[The description below was written by a language model from this plasmid's Addgene catalogue record and pLannotate feature annotations shown in this document.]
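Description:
TtGNN-GFP-empty is a self-inactivating gammaretroviral vector for doxycycline-inducible expression of GFP in mammalian cells, built on the TtGNN backbone (TREtight-cDNA-PGK-Neo). In bacteria it is propagated through a high-copy ColE1/pUC-type origin and selected with ampicillin via the β-lactamase gene. The 7.6 kb full-sequence annotation agrees with the catalogue description.

The viral genome is transcribed in packaging cells from a hybrid 5' end in which the CMV enhancer and promoter are fused to a truncated LTR. This is followed by a murine retroviral packaging signal and a truncated, start-codon-deficient gag segment that supports encapsidation. The 3' LTR carries a U3 deletion, so after reverse transcription and integration the proviral LTRs are transcriptionally inactive and expression depends on the internal promoters. The first internal cassette is the tight TRE promoter (seven tet operators upstream of a minimal CMV promoter) driving EGFP, flanked by short polylinker remnants. Activity of this promoter requires a tetracycline-controlled transactivator, which is not encoded on this plasmid and must be supplied by the target cells. A single loxP511 site lies between EGFP and the second cassette, in which the mouse PGK promoter constitutively drives the neomycin phosphotransferase gene for G418 selection of transduced cells. An SV40 promoter element and pBR322-derived fragments sit in the plasmid backbone outside the provirus.

The "empty" designation and the backbone's cDNA slot suggest use as a GFP-only control, or as a parent vector alongside constructs carrying additional cDNAs, although the record does not say so explicitly. It was deposited with a study of acute myeloid leukemia.
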