Features (pLannotate 1.2.2; 21 found; start..end, strand, type, name):
    309..512     +  promoter       CMV promoter: human cytomegalovirus (CMV) immediate early promoter
    513..688     +  LTR            5' LTR (truncated): truncated long terminal repeat from Moloney murine sarcoma virus
    810..1084    +  misc_feature   MESV Ψ (fragment): packaging signal of murine embryonic stem cell virus
   1151..1567    +  CDS            gag (truncated): truncated Moloney murine leukemia virus (MMLV) gag gene lacking the start codon
   1599..1913    +  promoter       tight TRE promoter: Tet-responsive promoter PTight, consisting of seven tet operator sequences followed by the minimal CMV promoter
   1923..1947    +  misc_feature   MCS (fragment): pUC18/19 multiple cloning site
   1984..2697    +  CDS            EGFP: EGFP is a basic (constitutively fluorescent) green fluorescent protein published in 1996, derived from Aequorea victoria. It is reported to be a rapidly-maturing weak dimer with moderate acid sensitivity.
   2716..2732    +  misc_feature   MCS (fragment): pBluescript multiple cloning site
   2747..2780    +  protein_bind   loxP511: Cre-mediated recombination occurs in the 8-bp core sequence (GTATACAT). loxP511 sites are compatible with each other, but incompatible with wild-type loxP sites. Cre recombinase
   2791..3290    +  promoter       PGK promoter: mouse phosphoglycerate kinase 1 promoter
   3311..4105    +  CDS            NeoR/KanR: aminoglycoside phosphotransferase from Tn5; aph(3')-II (or nptII); confers resistance to neomycin, kanamycin, and G418 (Geneticin®)
   4176..4248    +  CDS            env (fragment): murine leukemia virus gPr80 envelope polyprotein precursor; env; proteolytically cleaved into gp70SU and p15TM subunits
   4290..4715    +  LTR            3' LTR (ΔU3): self-inactivating 3' long terminal repeat (LTR) from Moloney murine leukemia virus
   4784..4824    +  CDS            rop (fragment): Rop protein, which maintains plasmids at low copy number; rop
   4926..4964    +  misc_feature   bom (fragment): basis of mobility region from pBR322
   4981..5310    +  promoter       SV40 promoter: SV40 enhancer and early promoter
   5316..5417    +  misc_feature   bom (fragment): basis of mobility region from pBR322
   5603..6191    -  rep_origin     ori: high-copy-number ColE1/pMB1/pBR322/pUC origin of replication
   6355..7215    -  CDS            AmpR: β-lactamase; bla; confers resistance to ampicillin, carbenicillin, and related antibiotics
   7216..7320    -  promoter       AmpR promoter: bla
   7506..308     +  enhancer       CMV enhancer (across the origin): human cytomegalovirus immediate early enhancer
>Addgene plasmid #106380 | TtGNN-GFP-empty | addgene full sequence | sequence record 204137 | Addgene NGS Result
TCCGCGTTACATAACTTACGGTAAATGGCCCGCCTGGCTGACCGCCCAACGACCCCCGCCCATTGACGTC
AATAATGACGTATGTTCCCATAGTAACGCCAATAGGGACTTTCCATTGACGTCAATGGGTGGAGTATTTA
CGGTAAACTGCCCACTTGGCAGTACATCAAGTGTATCATATGCCAAGTACGCCCCCTATTGACGTCAATG
ACGGTAAATGGCCCGCCTGGCATTATGCCCAGTACATGACCTTATGGGACTTTCCTACTTGGCAGTACAT
CTACGTATTAGTCATCGCTATTACCATGGTGATGCGGTTTTGGCAGTACATCAATGGGCGTGGATAGCGG
TTTGACTCACGGGGATTTCCAAGTCTCCACCCCATTGACGTCAATGGGAGTTTGTTTTGGCACCAAAATC
AACGGGACTTTCCAAAATGTCGTAACAACTCCGCCCCATTGACGCAAATGGGCGGTAGGCGTGTACGGTG
GGAGGTCTATATAAGCAGAGCTCAATAAAAGAGCCCACAACCCCTCACTCGGCGCGCCAGTCTTCCGATA
GACTGCGTCGCCCGGGTACCCGTATTCCCAATAAAGCCTCTTGCTGTTTGCATCCGAATCGTGGTCTCGC
TGTTCCTTGGGAGGGTCTCCTCTGAGTGATTGACTACCCACGACGGGGGTCTTTCATTTGGGGGCTCGTC
CGGGATTTGGAGACCCCTGCCCAGGGACCACCGACCCACCACCGGGAGGTAAGCTGGCCAGCAACTTATC
TGTGTCTGTCCGATTGTCTAGTGTCTATGTTTGATGTTATGCGCCTGCGTCTGTACTAGTTAGCTAACTA
GCTCTGTATCTGGCGGACCCGTGGTGGAACTGACGAGTTCTGAACACCCGGCCGCAACCCTGGGAGACGT
CCCAGGGACTTTGGGGGCCGTTTTTGTGGCCCGACCTGAGGAAGGGAGTCGATGTGGAATCCGACCCCGT
CAGGATATGTGGTTCTGGTAGGAGACGAGAACCTAAAACAGTTCCCGCCTCCGTCTGAATTTTTGCTTTC
GGTTTGGAACCGAAGCCGCGCGTCTTGTCTGCTGCAGCGCTGCAGCATCGTTCTGTGTTGTCTCTGTCTG
ACTGTGTTTCTGTATTTGTCTGAAAATTAGGGCCAGACTGTTACCACTCCCTTAAGTTTGACCTTAGGTC
ACTGGAAAGATGTCGAGCGGATCGCTCACAACCAGTCGGTAGATGTCAAGAAGAGACGTTGGGTTACCTT
CTGCTCTGCAGAATGGCCAACCTTTAACGTCGGATGGCCGCGAGACGGCACCTTTAACCGAGACCTCATC
ACCCAGGTTAAGATCAAGGTCTTTTCACCTGGCCCGCATGGACACCCAGACCAGGTCCCCTACATCGTGA
CCTGGGAAGCCTTGGCTTTTGACCCCCCTCCCTGGGTCAAGCCCTTTGTACACCCTAAGCCTCCGCCTCC
TCTTCCTCCATCCGCCCCGTCTCTCCCCCTTGAACCTCCTCGTTCGACCCCGCCTCGATCCTCCCTTTAT
CCAGCCCTCACTCCTTCTCTAGGCGCCGGAATTGAAGATCTGGGGGATCGATACCGTCGAGTTTACTCCC
TATCAGTGATAGAGAACGTATGTCGAGTTTACTCCCTATCAGTGATAGAGAACGATGTCGAGTTTACTCC
CTATCAGTGATAGAGAACGTATGTCGAGTTTACTCCCTATCAGTGATAGAGAACGTATGTCGAGTTTACT
CCCTATCAGTGATAGAGAACGTATGTCGAGTTTATCCCTATCAGTGATAGAGAACGTATGTCGAGTTTAC
TCCCTATCAGTGATAGAGAACGTATGTCGAGGTAGGCGTGTACGGTGGGAGGCCTATATAAGCAGAGCTC
GTTTAGTGAACCGTCAGATCGCCTGGAGAATTAATTCGAGCTCGGTACCCGGGGATCTGATCACTCGAGA
TGCCAAAGAAGAAGCGTAAGGTAGTGAGCAAGGGCGAGGAGCTGTTCACCGGGGTGGTGCCCATCCTGGT
CGAGCTGGACGGCGACGTAAACGGCCACAAGTTCAGCGTGTCTGGCGAGGGCGAGGGCGATGCCACCTAC
GGCAAGCTGACCCTGAAGTTCATCTGCACCACCGGCAAGCTGCCCGTGCCCTGGCCCACCCTCGTGACCA
CCCTGACCTACGGCGTGCAGTGCTTCAGCCGCTACCCCGACCACATGAAGCAGCACGACTTCTTCAAGTC
CGCCATGCCCGAAGGCTACGTCCAGGAGCGCACCATCTTCTTCAAGGACGACGGCAACTACAAGACCCGC
GCCGAGGTGAAGTTCGAGGGCGACACCCTGGTGAACCGCATCGAGCTGAAGGGCATCGACTTCAAGGAGG
ACGGCAACATCCTGGGGCACAAGCTGGAGTACAACTACAACAGCCACAACGTCTATATCATGGCCGACAA
GCAGAAGAACGGCATCAAGGCGAACTTCAAGATCCGCCACAACATCGAGGACGGCAGCGTGCAGCTCGCC
GACCACTACCAGCAGAACACCCCCATCGGCGACGGCCCCGTGCTGCTGCCCGACAACCACTACCTGAGCA
CCCAGTCCGCCCTGAGCAAAGACCCCAACGAGAAGCGCGATCACATGGTCCTGCTGGAGTTCGTGACCGC
CGCCGGGATCACTCTCGGCATGGACGAGCTGTACAAGGGAGGTGGAGGAGGTGCAATCGATACCGTCGAC
CTGCAGCCATGCATTGATAACTTCGTATAGTATACATTATACGAAGTTATCAATTCTACCGGGTAGGGGA
GGCGCTTTTCCCAAGGCAGTCTGGAGCATGCGCTTTAGCAGCCCCGCTGGGCACTTGGCGCTACACAAGT
GGCCTCTGGCCTCGCACACATTCCACATCCACCGGTAGGCGCCAACCGGCTCCGTTCTTTGGTGGCCCCT
TCGCGCCACCTTCTACTCCTCCCCTAGTCAGGAAGTTCCCCCCCGCCCCGCAGCTCGCGTCGTGCAGGAC
GTGACAAATGGAAGTAGCACGTCTCACTAGTCTCGTGCAGATGGACAGCACCGCTGAGCAATGGAAGCGG
GTAGGCCTTTGGGGCAGCGGCCAATAGCAGCTTTGCTCCTTCGCTTTCTGGGCTCAGAGGCTGGGAAGGG
GTGGGTCCGGGGGCGGGCTCAGGGGCGGGCTCAGGGGCGGGGCGGGCGCCCGAAGGTCCTCCGGAGGCCC
GGCATTCTGCACGCTTCAAAAGCGCACGTCTGCCGCGCTGTTCTCCTCTTCCTCATCTCCGGGCCTTTCG
ACCTGCAGCCCAAGCTTACCATGATTGAACAAGATGGATTGCACGCAGGTTCTCCGGCCGCTTGGGTGGA
GAGGCTATTCGGCTATGACTGGGCACAACAGACAATCGGCTGCTCTGATGCCGCCGTGTTCCGGCTGTCA
GCGCAGGGGCGCCCGGTTCTTTTTGTCAAGACCGACCTGTCCGGTGCCCTGAATGAACTGCAAGACGAGG
CAGCGCGGCTATCGTGGCTGGCCACGACGGGCGTTCCTTGCGCAGCTGTGCTCGACGTTGTCACTGAAGC
GGGAAGGGACTGGCTGCTATTGGGCGAAGTGCCGGGGCAGGATCTCCTGTCATCTCACCTTGCTCCTGCC
GAGAAAGTATCCATCATGGCTGATGCAATGCGGCGGCTGCATACGCTTGATCCGGCTACCTGCCCATTCG
ACCACCAAGCGAAACATCGCATCGAGCGAGCACGTACTCGGATGGAAGCCGGTCTTGTCGATCAGGATGA
TCTGGACGAAGAGCATCAGGGGCTCGCGCCAGCCGAACTGTTCGCCAGGCTCAAGGCGAGCATGCCCGAC
GGCGAGGATCTCGTCGTGACCCATGGCGATGCCTGCTTGCCGAATATCATGGTGGAAAATGGCCGCTTTT
CTGGATTCATCGACTGTGGCCGGCTGGGTGTGGCGGACCGCTATCAGGACATAGCGTTGGCTACCCGTGA
TATTGCTGAAGAGCTTGGCGGCGAATGGGCTGACCGCTTCCTCGTGCTTTACGGTATCGCCGCTCCCGAT
TCGCAGCGCATCGCCTTCTATCGCCTTCTTGACGAGTTCTTCTGACGCCCGCCCCACGACCCGCAGCGCC
CGACCGAAAGGAGCGCACGACCCCATGCAGGTTCGATACCGTCGAGATATCAGTGGTCCAGGCTCTAGTT
TTGACTCAACAATATCACCAGCTGAAGCCTATAGAGTACGAGCCATAGATAAAATAAAAGATTTTATTTA
GTCTCCAGAAAAAGGGGGGAATGAAAGACCCCACCTGTAGGTTTGGCAAGCTAGCTTAAGTAACGCCATT
TTGCAAGGCATGGAAAAATACATAACTGAGAATAGAGAAGTTCAGATCAAGGTCAGGAACAGATGGAACA
GGGTCGACCCTAGAGAACCATCAGATGTTTCCAGGGTGCCCCAAGGACCTGAAATGACCCTGTGCCTTAT
TTGAACTAACCAATCAGTTCGCTTCTCGCTTCTGTTCGCGCGCTTCTGCTCCCCGAGCTCAATAAAAGAG
CCCACAACCCCTCACTCGGGGCGCCAGTCCTCCGATTGACTGAGTCGCCCGGGTACCCGTGTATCCAATA
AACCCTCTTGCAGTTGCATCCGACTTGTGGTCTCGCTGTTCCTTGGGAGGGTCTCCTCTGAGTGATTGAC
TACCCGTCAGCGGGGGTCTTTCATTTGGGGGCTCGTCCGGGATCGGGAGACCCCTGCCCAGGGACCACCG
ACCCACCACCGGGAGGTAAGCTGGCTGCCTCGCGCGTTTCGGTGATGACGGTGAAAACCTCTGACACATG
CAGCTCCCGGAGACGGTCACAGCTTGTCTGTAAGCGGATGCCGGGAGCAGACAAGCCCGTCAGGGCGCGT
CAGCGGGTGTTGGCGGGTGTCGGGGCGCAGCCATGACCCAGTCACGTAGCGATAGCGGAGTGTAGATCCG
GCTGTGGAATGTGTGTCAGTTAGGGTGTGGAAAGTCCCCAGGCTCCCCAGCAGGCAGAAGTATGCAAAGC
ATGCATCTCAATTAGTCAGCAACCAGGTGTGGAAAGTCCCCAGGCTCCCCAGCAGGCAGAAGTATGCAAA
GCATGCATCTCAATTAGTCAGCAACCATAGTCCCGCCCCTAACTCCGCCCATCCCGCCCCTAACTCCGCC
CAGTTCCGCCCATTCTCCGCCCCATGGCTGACTAATTTTTTTTATTTATGCAGAGGCCGAGGCCGCCTCG
GCCTCTGAGCTATTCCAGAAGTAGTGAGGAGGCTTTTTTGGAGGCCTAGGCTTTTGCAAAAAGCTTACTG
GCTTAACTATGCGGCATCAGAGCAGATTGTACTGAGAGTGCACCATATGCGGTGTGAAATACCGCACAGA
TGCGTAAGGAGAAAATACCGCATCAGGCGCTCTTCCGCTTCCTCGCTCACTGACTCGCTGCGCTCGGTCG
TTCGGCTGCGGCGAGCGGTATCAGCTCACTCAAAGGCGGTAATACGGTTATCCACAGAATCAGGGGATAA
CGCAGGAAAGAACATGTGAGCAAAAGGCCAGCAAAAGGCCAGGAACCGTAAAAAGGCCGCGTTGCTGGCG
TTTTTCCATAGGCTCCGCCCCCCTGACGAGCATCACAAAAATCGACGCTCAAGTCAGAGGTGGCGAAACC
CGACAGGACTATAAAGATACCAGGCGTTTCCCCCTGGAAGCTCCCTCGTGCGCTCTCCTGTTCCGACCCT
GCCGCTTACCGGATACCTGTCCGCCTTTCTCCCTTCGGGAAGCGTGGCGCTTTCTCATAGCTCACGCTGT
AGGTATCTCAGTTCGGTGTAGGTCGTTCGCTCCAAGCTGGGCTGTGTGCACGAACCCCCCGTTCAGCCCG
ACCGCTGCGCCTTATCCGGTAACTATCGTCTTGAGTCCAACCCGGTAAGACACGACTTATCGCCACTGGC
AGCAGCCACTGGTAACAGGATTAGCAGAGCGAGGTATGTAGGCGGTGCTACAGAGTTCTTGAAGTGGTGG
CCTAACTACGGCTACACTAGAAGGACAGTATTTGGTATCTGCGCTCTGCTGAAGCCAGTTACCTTCGGAA
AAAGAGTTGGTAGCTCTTGATCCGGCAAACAAACCACCGCTGGTAGCGGTGGTTTTTTTGTTTGCAAGCA
GCAGATTACGCGCAGAAAAAAAGGATCTCAAGAAGATCCTTTGATCTTTTCTACGGGGTCTGACGCTCAG
TGGAACGAAAACTCACGTTAAGGGATTTTGGTCATGAGATTATCAAAAAGGATCTTCACCTTTTAAATTA
AAAATGAAGTTTTAAATCAATCTAAAGTATATATGAGTAAACTTGGTCTGACAGTTACCAATGCTTAATC
AGTGAGGCACCTATCTCAGCGATCTGTCTATTTCGTTCATCCATAGTTGCCTGACTCCCCGTCGTGTAGA
TAACTACGATACGGGAGGGCTTACCATCTGGCCCCAGTGCTGCAATGATACCGCGAGACCCACGCTCACC
GGCTCCAGATTTATCAGCAATAAACCAGCCAGCCGGAAGGGCCGAGCGCAGAAGTGGTCCTGCAACTTTA
TCCGCCTCCATCCAGTCTATTAATTGTTGCCGGGAAGCTAGAGTAAGTAGTTCGCCAGTTAATAGTTTGC
GCAACGTTGTTGCCATTGCTGCAGGCATCGTGGTGTCACGCTCGTCGTTTGGTATGGCTTCATTCAGCTC
CGGTTCCCAACGATCAAGGCGAGTTACATGATCCCCCATGTTGTGCAAAAAAGCGGTTAGCTCCTTCGGT
CCTCCGATCGTTGTCAGAAGTAAGTTGGCCGCAGTGTTATCACTCATGGTTATGGCAGCACTGCATAATT
CTCTTACTGTCATGCCATCCGTAAGATGCTTTTCTGTGACTGGTGAGTACTCAACCAAGTCATTCTGAGA
ATAGTGTATGCGGCGACCGAGTTGCTCTTGCCCGGCGTCAACACGGGATAATACCGCGCCACATAGCAGA
ACTTTAAAAGTGCTCATCATTGGAAAACGTTCTTCGGGGCGAAAACTCTCAAGGATCTTACCGCTGTTGA
GATCCAGTTCGATGTAACCCACTCGTGCACCCAACTGATCTTCAGCATCTTTTACTTTCACCAGCGTTTC
TGGGTGAGCAAAAACAGGAAGGCAAAATGCCGCAAAAAAGGGAATAAGGGCGACACGGAAATGTTGAATA
CTCATACTCTTCCTTTTTCAATATTATTGAAGCATTTATCAGGGTTATTGTCTCATGAGCGGATACATAT
TTGAATGTATTTAGAAAAATAAACAAATAGGGGTTCCGCGCACATTTCCCCGAAAAGTGCCACCTGACGT
CTAAGAAACCATTATTATCATGACATTAACCTATAAAAATAGGCGTATCACGAGGCCCTTTCGTCTTCAA
GAATTAGCTTGGCCATTGCATACGTTGTATCCATATCATAATATGTACATTTATATTGGCTCATGTCCAA
CATTACCGCCATGTTGACATTGATTATTGACTAGTTATTAATAGTAATCAATTACGGGGTCATTAGTTCA
TAGCCCATATATGGAGT
